>Addgene plasmid #177322 | pCD017 | addgene full sequence | sequence record 353903 | Addgene NGS Result
GACGTCTTAAGTTACGAAATCATCCTGTGGAGCTTAGTAGGTTTAGCAAGATGGCAGCGCCTAAATGTAG
AATGATAAAAGGATTAAGAGATTAATTTCCCTAAAAATGATAAAACAAGCGTTTTGAAAGCGCTTGTTTT
TTTGGTTTGCAGTCAGAGTAGAATAGAAGTATCAAAAAAAGCACCGACTCGGTGCCACTTTTTCAAGTTG
ATAACGGACTAGCCTTATTTTAACTTGCTATGCTGTTTTGAATGGTTCCAACAAGATTATTTTATAACTT
TTATAACAAATAATCAAGGAGAAATTCAAAGAAATTTATCAGCCATAAAACAATACTTAATACTATAGAA
TGATAACAAAATAAACTACTTTTTAAAAGAATTTTGTGTTATAATCTATTTATTATTAAGTATTGGGTAA
TATTTTTTGAAGAGATATTTTGAAAAAGAAAAATTAAAGCATATTAAACTAATTTCGGAGGTCATTAAAA
CTATTATTGAAATCATCAAACTCATTATGGATTTAATTTAAACTTTTTATTTTAGGAGGCAAAAATGGAT
AAGAAATACTCAATAGGCTTAGCTATCGGCACAAATAGCGTCGGATGGGCGGTGATCACTGATGAATATA
AGGTTCCGTCTAAAAAGTTCAAGGTTCTGGGAAATACAGACCGCCACAGTATCAAAAAAAATCTTATAGG
GGCTCTTTTATTTGACAGTGGAGAGACAGCGGAAGCGACTCGTCTCAAACGGACAGCTCGTAGAAGGTAT
ACACGTCGGAAGAATCGTATTTGTTATCTACAGGAGATTTTTTCAAATGAGATGGCGAAAGTAGATGATA
GTTTCTTTCATCGACTTGAAGAGTCTTTTTTGGTGGAAGAAGACAAGAAGCATGAACGTCATCCTATTTT
TGGAAATATAGTAGATGAAGTTGCTTATCATGAGAAATATCCAACTATCTATCATCTGCGAAAAAAATTG
GTAGATTCTACTGATAAAGCGGATTTGCGCTTAATCTATTTGGCCTTAGCGCATATGATTAAGTTTCGTG
GTCATTTTTTGATTGAGGGAGATTTAAATCCTGATAATAGTGATGTGGACAAACTATTTATCCAGTTGGT
ACAAACCTACAATCAATTATTTGAAGAAAACCCTATTAACGCAAGTGGAGTAGATGCTAAAGCGATTCTT
TCTGCACGATTGAGTAAATCAAGACGATTAGAAAATCTCATTGCTCAGCTCCCCGGTGAGAAGAAAAATG
GCTTATTTGGGAATCTCATTGCTTTGTCATTGGGTTTGACCCCTAATTTTAAATCAAATTTTGATTTGGC
AGAAGATGCTAAATTACAGCTTTCAAAAGATACTTACGATGATGATTTAGATAATTTATTGGCGCAAATT
GGAGATCAATATGCTGATTTGTTTTTGGCAGCTAAGAATTTATCAGATGCTATTTTACTTTCAGATATCC
TAAGAGTAAATACTGAAATAACTAAGGCTCCCCTATCAGCTTCAATGATTAAACGCTACGATGAACATCA
TCAAGACTTGACTCTTTTAAAAGCTTTAGTTCGACAACAACTTCCAGAAAAGTATAAAGAAATCTTTTTT
GATCAATCAAAAAACGGATATGCAGGTTATATTGATGGGGGAGCTAGCCAAGAAGAATTTTATAAATTTA
TCAAACCAATTTTAGAAAAAATGGATGGTACTGAGGAATTATTGGTGAAACTAAATCGTGAAGATTTGCT
GCGCAAGCAACGGACCTTTGACAACGGCTCTATTCCCCATCAAATTCACTTGGGTGAGCTGCATGCTATT
TTGAGAAGACAAGAAGACTTTTATCCATTTTTAAAAGACAATCGTGAGAAGATTGAAAAAATCTTGACTT
TTCGAATTCCTTATTATGTTGGTCCATTGGCGCGTGGCAATAGTCGTTTTGCATGGATGACTCGGAAGTC
TGAAGAAACAATTACCCCATGGAATTTTGAAGAAGTTGTCGATAAAGGTGCTTCAGCTCAATCATTTATT
GAACGCATGACAAACTTTGATAAAAATCTTCCAAATGAAAAAGTACTACCAAAACATAGTTTGCTTTATG
AGTATTTTACGGTTTATAACGAATTGACAAAGGTCAAATATGTTACTGAAGGAATGCGAAAACCAGCATT
TCTTTCAGGTGAACAGAAGAAAGCCATTGTTGATTTACTCTTCAAAACAAATCGAAAAGTAACCGTTAAG
CAATTAAAAGAAGATTATTTCAAAAAAATAGAATGTTTTGATAGTGTTGAAATTTCAGGAGTTGAAGATA
GATTTAATGCTTCATTAGGTACCTACCATGATTTGCTAAAAATTATTAAAGATAAAGATTTTTTGGATAA
TGAAGAAAATGAAGATATCTTAGAGGATATTGTTTTAACATTGACCTTATTTGAAGATAGGGAGATGATT
GAGGAAAGACTTAAAACATATGCTCACCTCTTTGATGATAAGGTGATGAAACAGCTTAAACGTCGCCGTT
ATACTGGTTGGGGACGTTTGTCTCGAAAATTGATTAATGGTATTAGGGATAAGCAATCTGGCAAAACAAT
ATTAGATTTTTTGAAATCAGATGGTTTTGCCAATCGCAATTTTATGCAGCTGATCCATGATGATAGTTTG
ACATTTAAAGAAGACATTCAAAAAGCACAAGTGTCTGGACAAGGCGATAGTTTACATGAACATATTGCAA
ATTTAGCTGGTAGCCCTGCTATTAAAAAAGGTATTTTACAGACTGTAAAAGTTGTTGATGAATTGGTCAA
AGTAATGGGGCGGCATAAGCCAGAAAATATCGTTATTGAAATGGCACGTGAAAATCAGACAACTCAAAAG
GGCCAGAAAAATTCGCGAGAGCGTATGAAACGAATCGAAGAAGGTATCAAAGAATTAGGAAGTCAGATTC
TTAAAGAGCATCCTGTTGAAAATACTCAATTGCAAAATGAAAAGCTCTATCTCTATTATCTCCAAAATGG
AAGAGACATGTATGTGGACCAAGAATTAGATATTAATCGTTTAAGTGATTATGATGTCGATGCCATTGTT
CCACAAAGTTTCCTTAAAGACGATTCAATAGACAATAAGGTCTTAACGCGTTCTGATAAAAATCGTGGTA
AATCGGATAACGTTCCAAGTGAAGAAGTAGTCAAAAAGATGAAAAACTATTGGAGACAACTTCTAAACGC
CAAGTTAATCACTCAACGTAAGTTTGATAATTTAACGAAAGCTGAACGTGGAGGTTTGAGTGAACTTGAT
AAAGCTGGTTTTATCAAACGCCAATTGGTTGAAACTCGCCAAATCACTAAGCATGTGGCACAAATTTTGG
ATAGTCGCATGAATACTAAATACGATGAAAATGATAAACTTATTCGAGAGGTTAAAGTGATTACCTTAAA
ATCTAAATTAGTTTCTGACTTCCGAAAAGATTTCCAATTCTATAAAGTACGTGAGATTAACAATTACCAT
CATGCCCATGATGCGTATCTAAATGCCGTCGTTGGAACTGCTTTGATTAAGAAATATCCAAAACTTGAAT
CGGAGTTTGTCTATGGTGATTATAAAGTTTATGATGTTCGTAAAATGATTGCTAAGTCTGAGCAAGAAAT
AGGCAAAGCAACCGCAAAATATTTCTTTTACTCTAATATCATGAACTTCTTCAAAACAGAAATTACACTT
GCAAATGGAGAGATTCGCAAACGCCCTCTAATCGAAACTAATGGGGAAACTGGAGAAATTGTCTGGGATA
AAGGGCGAGATTTTGCCACAGTGCGCAAAGTATTGTCCATGCCCCAAGTCAATATTGTCAAGAAAACAGA
AGTACAGACAGGCGGATTCTCCAAGGAGTCAATTTTACCAAAAAGAAATTCGGACAAGCTTATTGCTCGT
AAAAAAGACTGGGATCCAAAAAAATATGGTGGTTTTGATAGTCCAACGGTAGCTTATTCAGTCCTAGTGG
TTGCTAAGGTGGAAAAAGGGAAATCGAAGAAGTTAAAATCCGTTAAAGAGTTACTAGGGATCACAATTAT
GGAAAGAAGTTCCTTTGAAAAAAATCCGATTGACTTTTTAGAAGCTAAAGGATATAAGGAAGTTAAAAAA
GACTTAATCATTAAACTACCTAAATATAGTCTTTTTGAGTTAGAAAACGGTCGTAAACGGATGCTGGCTA
GTGCCGGAGAATTACAAAAAGGAAATGAGCTGGCTCTGCCAAGCAAATATGTGAATTTTTTATATTTAGC
TAGTCATTATGAAAAGTTGAAGGGTAGTCCAGAAGATAACGAACAAAAACAATTGTTTGTGGAGCAGCAT
AAGCATTATTTAGATGAGATTATTGAGCAAATCAGTGAATTTTCTAAGCGTGTTATTTTAGCAGATGCCA
ATTTAGATAAAGTTCTTAGTGCATATAACAAACATAGAGACAAACCAATACGTGAACAAGCAGAAAATAT
TATTCATTTATTTACGTTGACGAATCTTGGAGCTCCCGCTGCTTTTAAATATTTTGATACAACAATTGAT
CGTAAACGATATACGTCTACAAAAGAAGTTTTAGATGCCACTCTTATCCATCAATCCATCACTGGTCTTT
ATGAAACACGCATTGATTTGAGTCAGCTAGGAGGTGACTAACTCGAGTAAGGATCTCCAGGCATCAAATA
AAACGAAAGGCTCAGTCGAAAGACTGGGCCTTTCGTTTTATCTGTTGTTTGTCGGTGAACGCTCTCTACT
AGAGTCACACTGGCTCACCTTCGGGTGGGCCTTTCTGCGTTTATACCTAGGGATATATTCCGCTTCCTCG
CTCACTGACTCGCTACGCTCGGTCGTTCGACTGCGGCGAGCGGAAATGGCTTACGAACGGGGCGGAGATT
TCCTGGAAGATGCCAGGAAGATACTTAACAGGGAAGTGAGAGGGCCGCGGCAAAGCCGTTTTTCCATAGG
CTCCGCCCCCCTGACAAGCATCACGAAATCTGACGCTCAAATCAGTGGTGGCGAAACCCGACAGGACTAT
AAAGATACCAGGCGTTTCCCCCTGGCGGCTCCCTCGTGCGCTCTCCTGTTCCTGCCTTTCGGTTTACCGG
TGTCATTCCGCTGTTATGGCCGCGTTTGTCTCATTCCACGCCTGACACTCAGTTCCGGGTAGGCAGTTCG
CTCCAAGCTGGACTGTATGCACGAACCCCCCGTTCAGTCCGACCGCTGCGCCTTATCCGGTAACTATCGT
CTTGAGTCCAACCCGGAAAGACATGCAAAAGCACCACTGGCAGCAGCCACTGGTAATTGATTTAGAGGAG
TTAGTCTTGAAGTCATGCGCCGGTTAAGGCTAAACTGAAAGGACAAGTTTTGGTGACTGCGCTCCTCCAA
GCCAGTTACCTCGGTTCAAAGAGTTGGTAGCTCAGAGAACCTTCGAAAAACCGCCCTGCAAGGCGGTTTT
TTCGTTTTCAGAGCAAGAGATTACGCGCAGACCAAAACGATCTCAAGAAGATCATCTTATTAATCAGATA
AAATATTTCTAGATTTCAGTGCAATTTATCTCTTCAAATGTAGCACCTGAAGTCAGCCCCATACGATATA
AGTTGTTACTAGTGCTTGGATTCTCACCAATAAAAAACGCCCGGCGGCAACCGAGCGTTCTGAACAAATC
CAGATGGAGTTCTGAGGTCATTACTGGATCTATCAACAGGAGTCCAAGCGAGCTCGATATCAAATTACGC
CCCGCCCTGCCACTCATCGCAGTACTGTTGTAATTCATTAAGCATTCTGCCGACATGGAAGCCATCACAA
ACGGCATGATGAACCTGAATCGCCAGCGGCATCAGCACCTTGTCGCCTTGCGTATAATATTTGCCCATGG
TGAAAACGGGGGCGAAGAAGTTGTCCATATTGGCCACGTTTAAATCAAAACTGGTGAAACTCACCCAGGG
ATTGGCTGAGACGAAAAACATATTCTCAATAAACCCTTTAGGGAAATAGGCCAGGTTTTCACCGTAACAC
GCCACATCTTGCGAATATATGTGTAGAAACTGCCGGAAATCGTCGTGGTATTCACTCCAGAGCGATGAAA
ACGTTTCAGTTTGCTCATGGAAAACGGTGTAACAAGGGTGAACACTATCCCATATCACCAGCTCACCGTC
TTTCATTGCCATACGAAATTCCGGATGAGCATTCATCAGGCGGGCAAGAATGTGAATAAAGGCCGGATAA
AACTTGTGCTTATTTTTCTTTACGGTCTTTAAAAAGGCCGTAATATCCAGCTGAACGGTCTGGTTATAGG
TACATTGAGCAACTGACTGAAATGCCTCAAAATGTTCTTTACGATGCCATTGGGATATATCAACGGTGGT
ATATCCAGTGATTTTTTTCTCCATTTTAGCTTCCTTAGCTCCTGAAAATCTCGATAACTCAAAAAATACG
CCCGGTAGTGATCTTATTTCATTATGGTGAAAGTTGGAACCTCTTACGTGCCGATCAACGTCTCATTTTC
GCCAGATATC
Features (pLannotate 1.2.2; 9 found; start..end, strand, type, name):
    181..259     -  misc_RNA       tracrRNA: trans-activating CRISPR RNA for the Streptococcus pyogenes CRISPR/Cas9 system
    555..4659    +  CDS            dCas9 (fragment): catalytically dead mutant of the Cas9 endonuclease from the Streptococcus pyogenes Type II CRISPR/Cas system RNA-guided DNA-binding protein that lacks endonuclease activity due to the D10A mutation in the RuvC catalytic domain and the H840A mutation in the HNH catalytic domain
   4685..4756    +  terminator     rrnB T1 terminator: transcription terminator T1 from the E. coli rrnB gene
   4772..4799    +  terminator     T7Te terminator: phage T7 early transcription terminator
   4818..4873    -  rep_origin     RSF ori (fragment): Plasmids containing the RSF 1030 origin of replication can be propagated in E. coli cells that contain additional plasmids with compatible origins.
   4961..5506    -  rep_origin     p15A ori: Plasmids containing the medium-copy-number p15A origin of replication can be propagated in E. coli cells that contain a second plasmid with the ColE1 origin.
   5620..5714    -  terminator     lambda t0 terminator: transcription terminator from phage lambda
   5738..6394    -  CDS            cat: CAT_ECOLX - Experimental evidence at protein level: Swiss-Prot protein existence level 1. This enzyme is an effector of chloramphenicol resistance in bacteria. From Escherichia coli. This protein is used as a marker in many commonly used cloning vectors, such as pACYC184.
   6395..6497    -  promoter       cat promoter: promoter of the E. coli cat gene encoding chloramphenicol acetyltransferase
