[The description below was written by a language model from this plasmid's Addgene catalogue record and pLannotate feature annotations shown in this document.]
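Description:
pCD017 is a 6.5 kb bacterial CRISPR plasmid built on a p15A backbone for expressing catalytically dead Cas9 (dCas9) from Streptococcus pyogenes. It replicates in E. coli through the medium-copy p15A origin, which is compatible with ColE1-type plasmids, so it can be maintained alongside a second plasmid, for example one carrying guide RNAs or reporters. Selection is by chloramphenicol, provided by a cat (chloramphenicol acetyltransferase) gene driven by its own cat promoter and followed by a lambda t0 terminator. A short fragment annotated as RSF ori lies next to the p15A origin. At about 56 nt it is most likely a homology-based match within the origin region rather than a second functional replicon.

The payload is the dCas9 coding sequence, which carries the D10A (RuvC domain) and H840A (HNH domain) mutations. These abolish nuclease activity while keeping RNA-guided DNA binding. The annotation labels the match a fragment, although it spans about 4.1 kb, close to the full length of the gene. The open reading frame is followed by tandem rrnB T1 and T7Te terminators that insulate it from downstream elements. Upstream, on the opposite strand, is a tracrRNA sequence from the native S. pyogenes CRISPR locus. This suggests that the native upstream region was retained, but no promoter for dCas9 is annotated and the record does not state which promoter drives expression. No guide RNA cassette or activator domain is annotated.

The recorded purpose is simply dCas9 expression. The associated work concerns multi-layer CRISPR activation and interference circuits in bacterial and cell-free systems, where this plasmid would supply the dCas9 component.
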