Addgene plasmid #177322: pCD017
Purpose: dCas9 expression
Depositing lab: James Carothers. Depositing organization: University of Washington. Publication: Multi-layer CRISPRa/i circuits for dynamic genetic programs in cell-free and bacterial systems. Tickman BI, Burbano DA, Chavali VP, Kiattisewee C, Fontana J, Khakimzhan A, Noireaux V, Zalatan JG, Carothers JM. Cell Syst. 2021 Nov 17. pii: S2405-4712(21)00419-1. doi: 10.1016/j.cels.2021.10.008. PubMed 34800362.
Backbone
  Vector backbone: p15A
  Vector type: CRISPR
Growth in bacteria
  Bacterial resistance: Chloramphenicol, 25 μg/mL
  Growth temperature: 37°C
  Growth strain: DH5alpha
  Copy number: Unknown
Gene/Insert
  Gene/Insert name: dCas9
Terms and licenses: Academic/Nonprofit Terms; Industry Terms: Not Available to Industry
How to cite: pCD017 was a gift from James Carothers (Addgene plasmid # 177322 ; http://n2t.net/addgene:177322 ; RRID:Addgene_177322)
